Addgene plasmid #85777: pK3FS-PYK1
Purpose: N-ICE plasmid pK3FS-PYK1
Depositing lab: Scott Briggs. Depositing organization: Purdue University. Publication: N-ICE plasmids for generating N-terminal 3 x FLAG tagged genes that allow Inducible, Constitutive, or Endogenous expression in Saccharomyces cerevisiae. Zhang Y, Serratore ND, Briggs SD. Yeast. 2016 Dec 12. doi: 10.1002/yea.3226. PubMed 27943405.
Backbone
  Vector backbone: pUG6-Myc-C-Avitag
  Backbone manufacturer: van Werven and Timmers, 2006
  Vector type: Yeast Expression, Cre/Lox
  Selectable markers: Gentamicin
Growth in bacteria
  Bacterial resistance: Ampicillin, 100 μg/mL
  Growth temperature: 37°C
  Growth strain: DH5alpha
  Copy number: High Copy
Gene/Insert
  Gene/Insert name: loxP-KanMX-loxP-PYK1p-3FLAG
  Species: S. cerevisiae (budding yeast), Synthetic
  Cloning method: Unknown
  Sequencing primers: 5′ T7 promoter; 3′ CGCGTCAGCGGGTGTTGG
Terms and licenses: Academic/Nonprofit Terms; Industry Terms: Not Available to Industry
How to cite: pK3FS-PYK1 was a gift from Scott Briggs (Addgene plasmid # 85777 ; http://n2t.net/addgene:85777 ; RRID:Addgene_85777)
