[The description below was written by a language model from this plasmid's Addgene catalogue record and pLannotate feature annotations shown in this document.]
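Description:
pK3FS-PYK1 is one of the N-ICE series of plasmids for Saccharomyces cerevisiae, built on the pUG6-Myc-C-Avitag backbone. It carries no annotated yeast replication origin, which fits a role as a cassette template rather than an episomal expression vector. In E. coli it is maintained at high copy from a ColE1/pUC-type origin with ampicillin selection through β-lactamase. Short rop, bom and lacI fragments in the annotation appear to be backbone remnants with no evident function. A T7 promoter next to the cassette serves as a sequencing primer site.

The payload is recorded as loxP-KanMX-loxP-PYK1p-3FLAG. The kanMX marker is flanked by two loxP sites, so it can be excised by Cre recombinase after integration, allowing the marker to be reused. The catalogue lists the yeast selectable marker as gentamicin, which presumably refers to the related aminoglycoside G418 normally used with kanMX. Downstream of the marker lie the promoter of the yeast PYK1 gene and a 3×FLAG epitope coding sequence.

The automated feature table does not annotate the PYK1 promoter at all and detects only a partial FLAG match. It also places one loxP site close to the FLAG fragment, with an unannotated stretch between that site and kanMX. The exact order of the elements therefore cannot be confirmed from the annotation and may differ from the insert name.

According to the associated publication title, N-ICE plasmids generate N-terminally 3×FLAG-tagged genes with inducible, constitutive or endogenous expression. This version presumably supplies the constitutive option by putting a tagged target gene under PYK1 promoter control, although the record does not say so explicitly.
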