Features (pLannotate 1.2.2; 11 found; start..end, strand, type, name):
    184..772     -  rep_origin     ori: high-copy-number ColE1/pMB1/pBR322/pUC origin of replication
    943..1803    -  CDS            AmpR: β-lactamase; bla; confers resistance to ampicillin, carbenicillin, and related antibiotics
   1804..1908    -  promoter       AmpR promoter: bla
   2003..2038    +  CDS            rop (fragment): Rop protein, which maintains plasmids at low copy number; rop
   2140..2186    +  misc_feature   bom (fragment): basis of mobility region from pBR322
   2229..2245    -  CDS            FLAG (fragment): FLAG® epitope tag, followed by an enterokinase cleavage site
   2316..2349    -  protein_bind   loxP: Cre-mediated recombination occurs in the 8-bp core sequence (GCATACAT). Cre recombinase
   3216..4572    -  gene           kanMX: yeast selectable marker conferring kanamycin resistance (Wach et al., 1994)
   4614..4647    -  protein_bind   loxP: Cre-mediated recombination occurs in the 8-bp core sequence (GCATACAT). Cre recombinase
   4705..4723    -  promoter       T7 promoter: promoter for bacteriophage T7 RNA polymerase
   4745..1       -  CDS            lacI (fragment) (across the origin): lac repressor; lacI; The lac repressor binds to the lac operator to inhibit transcription in E. coli. This inhibition can be relieved by adding lactose or isopropyl-β-D-thiogalactopyranoside (IPTG).
>Addgene plasmid #85777 | pK3FS-PYK1 | addgene full sequence | sequence record 193147 | Addgene NGS Result
CTCTTCCGCTTCCTCGCTCACTGACTCGCTGCGCTCGGTCGTTCGGCTGCGGCGAGCGGTATCAGCTCAC
TCAAAGGCGGTAATACGGTTATCCACAGAATCAGGGGATAACGCAGGAAAGAACATGTGAGCAAAAGGCC
AGCAAAAGGCCAGGAACCGTAAAAAGGCCGCGTTGCTGGCGTTTTTCCATAGGCTCCGCCCCCCTGACGA
GCATCACAAAAATCGACGCTCAAGTCAGAGGTGGCGAAACCCGACAGGACTATAAAGATACCAGGCGTTT
CCCCCTGGAAGCTCCCTCGTGCGCTCTCCTGTTCCGACCCTGCCGCTTACCGGATACCTGTCCGCCTTTC
TCCCTTCGGGAAGCGTGGCGCTTTCTCATAGCTCACGCTGTAGGTATCTCAGTTCGGTGTAGGTCGTTCG
CTCCAAGCTGGGCTGTGTGCACGAACCCCCCGTTCAGCCCGACCGCTGCGCCTTATCCGGTAACTATCGT
CTTGAGTCCAACCCGGTAAGACACGACTTATCGCCACTGGCAGCAGCCACTGGTAACAGGATTAGCAGAG
CGAGGTATGTAGGCGGTGCTACAGAGTTCTTGAAGTGGTGGCCTAACTACGGCTACACTAGAAGAACAGT
ATTTGGTATCTGCGCTCTGCTGAAGCCAGTTACCTTCGGAAAAAGAGTTGGTAGCTCTTGATCCGGCAAA
CAAACCACCGCTGGTAGCGGTGGTTTTTTTGTTTGCAAGCAGCAGATTACGCGCAGAAAAAAAGGATCTC
AAGAAGATCCTTTGATCTTTTCTACGGGGTCTGACGCTCAGTGGAACGAAAACTCACGTTAAGGGATTTT
GGTCATGAGATTATCAAAAAGGATCTTCACCTAGATCCTTTTAAATTAAAAATGAAGTTTTAAATCAATC
TAAAGTATATATGAGTAAACTTGGTCTGACAGTTACCAATGCTTAATCAGTGAGGCACCTATCTCAGCGA
TCTGTCTATTTCGTTCATCCATAGTTGCCTGACTCCCCGTCGTGTAGATAACTACGATACGGGAGGGCTT
ACCATCTGGCCCCAGTGCTGCAATGATACCGCGAGACCCACGCTCACCGGCTCCAGATTTATCAGCAATA
AACCAGCCAGCCGGAAGGGCCGAGCGCAGAAGTGGTCCTGCAACTTTATCCGCCTCCATCCAGTCTATTA
ATTGTTGCCGGGAAGCTAGAGTAAGTAGTTCGCCAGTTAATAGTTTGCGCAACGTTGTTGCCATTGCTAC
AGGCATCGTGGTGTCACGCTCGTCGTTTGGTATGGCTTCATTCAGCTCCGGTTCCCAACGATCAAGGCGA
GTTACATGATCCCCCATGTTGTGCAAAAAAGCGGTTAGCTCCTTCGGTCCTCCGATCGTTGTCAGAAGTA
AGTTGGCCGCAGTGTTATCACTCATGGTTATGGCAGCACTGCATAATTCTCTTACTGTCATGCCATCCGT
AAGATGCTTTTCTGTGACTGGTGAGTACTCAACCAAGTCATTCTGAGAATAGTGTATGCGGCGACCGAGT
TGCTCTTGCCCGGCGTCAATACGGGATAATACCGCGCCACATAGCAGAACTTTAAAAGTGCTCATCATTG
GAAAACGTTCTTCGGGGCGAAAACTCTCAAGGATCTTACCGCTGTTGAGATCCAGTTCGATGTAACCCAC
TCGTGCACCCAACTGATCTTCAGCATCTTTTACTTTCACCAGCGTTTCTGGGTGAGCAAAAACAGGAAGG
CAAAATGCCGCAAAAAAGGGAATAAGGGCGACACGGAAATGTTGAATACTCATACTCTTCCTTTTTCAAT
ATTATTGAAGCATTTATCAGGGTTATTGTCTCATGAGCGGATACATATTTGAATGTATTTAGAAAAATAA
ACAAATAGGGGTTCCGCGCACATTTCCCCGAAAAGTGCCACCTGACGTCTAAGAAACCATTATTATCATG
ACATTAACCTATAAAAATAGGCGTATCACGAGGCCCTTTCGTCTCGCGCGTTTCGGTGATGACGGTGAAA
ACCTCTGACACATGCAGCTCCCGGAGACGGTCACAGCTTGTCTGTAAGCGGATGCCGGGAGCAGACAAGC
CCGTCAGGGCGCGTCAGCGGGTGTTGGCGGGTGTCGGGGCTGGCTTAACTATGCGGCATCAGAGCAGATT
GTACTGAGAGTGCACCTCGAGCATCGATGAATTCTCTGTCGCCATGGATCCTTTATCGTCGTCGTCCTTG
TAATCCTTATCGTCGTCGTCCTTATAATCTTTGTCGTCGTCGTCTTTATAGTCCATGGTGTCGACAACCC
TTAATATAACTTCGTATAATGTATGCTATACGAAGTTATTAGGTCTAGATGTGTTGATGTTTTATTTGTT
TTGATTGGTGTCTTGTAAATAGAAACAAGAGAGAATAATAAACAAGTTAAGAATAAAAAACCAAAGGATG
AAAAAGAATGAATATGAAAAAGAGTAGAGAATAACTTTGAAAGGGGACCATGATATAACTGGAAAAAAGA
GGTTCTTGGAAATGAAAAGTTACCAAAGAGTATTTATAATTCAGAAAAAAAAGCCAACGAATATCGTTTT
GATGGCGAGCCTTTTTTTTTTTTTAGGAAGACACTAAAGGTACCTAGCATCATATGGGAAGGAAAGGAAA
TCACTTGGAAGACATCACAAGCATTCATTTACCAAGAGAAAAAATATGCATTTTAGCTAAGATCCATTGA
ACAAAGCACTCACTCAACTCAACTGAATGAACGAAAGAAGAAAGAACAGTAGAAAACACTTTGTGACGGT
GCGGAACACATTTACGTAGCTATCATGCTGAATTCTACTATGAAAATCTCCCAATCTGTCGATGGCAAAA
CGACCCACGTGGCAGAGTTGGGTCAAGTGCCAGTTTCTGGATTAAGTAACAGATACAGACATCACACGCC
ATAGAGGAATCCCGCCGTTGCGAGAGATGGAAAACAATAGAGCAGAAATTGTGGAAGCCCGATGTCTGGG
TGTACATTTTTTTTTTCTTTCTTTCTCTTTCAATAATCTTTCCTTTTTCCATTTAGCTTGCCGGAAAAAC
TTTCGGGTAGCGAAAATCTTTCTGCCGGAAAAATTAGCTATTTTTTTCTTCCTTATTATTTTTTTAGTTC
TGAAGTTTGACCAGGGCGACTAGAGATCTCGACACTGGATGGCGGCGTTAGTATCGAATCGACAGCAGTA
TAGCGACCAGCATTCACATACGATTGACGCATGATATTACTTTCTGCGCACTTAACTTCGCATCTGGGCA
GATGATGTCGAGGCGAAAAAAAATATAAATCACGCTAACATTTGATTAAAATAGAACAACTACAATATAA
AAAAACTATACAAATGACAAGTTCTTGAAAACAAGAATCTTTTTATTGTCAGTACTGATTAGAAAAACTC
ATCGAGCATCAAATGAAACTGCAATTTATTCATATCAGGATTATCAATACCATATTTTTGAAAAAGCCGT
TTCTGTAATGAAGGAGAAAACTCACCGAGGCAGTTCCATAGGATGGCAAGATCCTGGTATCGGTCTGCGA
TTCCGACTCGTCCAACATCAATACAACCTATTAATTTCCCCTCGTCAAAAATAAGGTTATCAAGTGAGAA
ATCACCATGAGTGACGACTGAATCCGGTGAGAATGGCAAAAGCTTATGCATTTCTTTCCAGACTTGTTCA
ACAGGCCAGCCATTACGCTCGTCATCAAAATCACTCGCATCAACCAAACCGTTATTCATTCGTGATTGCG
CCTGAGCGAGACGAAATACGCGATCGCTGTTAAAAGGACAATTACAAACAGGAATCGAATGCAACCGGCG
CAGGAACACTGCCAGCGCATCAACAATATTTTCACCTGAATCAGGATATTCTTCTAATACCTGGAATGCT
GTTTTGCCGGGGATCGCAGTGGTGAGTAACCATGCATCATCAGGAGTACGGATAAAATGCTTGATGGTCG
GAAGAGGCATAAATTCCGTCAGCCAGTTTAGTCTGACCATCTCATCTGTAACATCATTGGCAACGCTACC
TTTGCCATGTTTCAGAAACAACTCTGGCGCATCGGGCTTCCCATACAATCGATAGATTGTCGCACCTGAT
TGCCCGACATTATCGCGAGCCCATTTATACCCATATAAATCAGCATCCATGTTGGAATTTAATCGCGGCC
TCGAAACGTGAGTCTTTTCCTTACCCATGGTTGTTTATGTTCGGATGTGATGTGAGAACTGTATCCTAGC
AAGATTTTAAAAGGAAGTATATGAAAGAAGAACCTCAGTGGCAAATCCTAACCTTTTATATTTCTCTACA
GGGGCGCGGCGTGGGGACAATTCAACGCGTCTGTGAGGGGAGCGTTTCCCTGCTCGCAGGTCTGCAGCGA
GGAGCCGTAATTTTTGCTTCGCGCCGTGCGGCCATCAAAATGTATGGATGCAAATGATTATACATGGGGA
TGTATGGGCTAAATGTACGGGCGACAGTCACATCATGCCCCTGAGCTGCGCACGTCAAGACTGTCAAGGA
GGGTATTCTGGGCCTCCATGTCGCTGGCCGGGTGACCCGGCGGGGACGTCGAGAACCCTTAATATAACTT
CGTATAATGTATGCTATACGAAGTTATTAGGTGATATCAGATCCGTCGACCTGCAGCGTACGCGGCCGCG
GATCTGCCGGTCTCCCTATAGTGAGTCGTATTAATTTCGATAAGCCAGGTTAACCTGCATTAATGAATCG
GCCAACGCGCGGGGAGAGGCGGTTTGCGTATTGGGCG
